Addgene plasmid #158709: pCR-Zeo
Purpose: For cloning and constitutive expression of crRNAs in mycobacterium
Depositing lab: Yi-Cheng Sun. Depositing organization: Peking Union Medical College, Chinese Academy of Medical Sciences. Publication: CRISPR-Cas12a-Assisted Recombineering in Bacteria. Yan MY, Yan HQ, Ren GX, Zhao JP, Guo XP, Sun YC. Appl Environ Microbiol. 2017 Aug 17;83(17). pii: AEM.00947-17. doi: 10.1128/AEM.00947-17. Print 2017 Sep 1. PubMed 28646112.
Backbone
  Vector backbone: pSL001
  Backbone manufacturer: from Houhui Song's Lab
  Vector type: Bacterial Expression, CRISPR, Synthetic Biology ; Mycobacteria Expression
Growth in bacteria
  Bacterial resistance: Bleocin (Zeocin), 50 μg/mL
  Growth temperature: 37°C
  Growth strain: DH5alpha
  Copy number: High Copy
Gene/Insert
  Gene/Insert name: crRNA
  gRNA/shRNA sequence: gtctaagaactttaaataatttctactgttgtagattccgtctccggcctccagtagtattcggcgaagcttgtctaagaactttaaataatttctactgttgtagat
  Species: Other
  Promoter: Hsp60
  Cloning method: Restriction Enzyme; 5′ cloning site PstI (not destroyed); 3′ cloning site NheI (not destroyed)
  Sequencing primers: 5′ unknown
Terms and licenses: Academic/Nonprofit Terms; Industry Terms: Not Available to Industry
Depositor comments: Please note that several differences were identified in the plasmid backbone compared to the depositor's sequence. These differences do not affect plasmid function.
How to cite: pCR-Zeo was a gift from Yi-Cheng Sun (Addgene plasmid # 158709 ; http://n2t.net/addgene:158709 ; RRID:Addgene_158709)
