[The description below was written by a language model from this plasmid's Addgene catalogue record and pLannotate feature annotations shown in this document.]
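Description:
pCR-Zeo is a bacterial and mycobacterial expression plasmid built on the pSL001 backbone and designed for cloning and constitutive expression of CRISPR RNAs (crRNAs) in mycobacteria. It belongs to a CRISPR-Cas12a-assisted recombineering system. In that system, a crRNA directs the Cas12a nuclease to a chosen chromosomal site, so that cleavage counter-selects unedited cells. The nuclease and recombineering functions are not annotated in this plasmid and are presumably supplied separately.

The insert is a crRNA cassette placed between PstI and NheI sites, both retained, and driven by the Hsp60 promoter, a strong constitutive promoter widely used in mycobacterial vectors. The recorded crRNA sequence contains two copies of the direct repeat flanking a placeholder segment. This layout is consistent with a cloning site where a target-specific spacer is swapped in, although the record does not spell out the cloning scheme.

The automated annotation of the 5,178 nt sequence identifies only four features. An rrnB T1 terminator may serve to end transcription of the cassette. The BleoR (Sh ble) gene confers Zeocin/bleomycin resistance and is the selectable marker. A very short gentamicin acetyltransferase fragment is probably a remnant of an earlier marker. A high-copy ColE1/pUC-type origin supports propagation in E. coli. The Hsp60 promoter, the crRNA repeats and any mycobacterial replication origin are not annotated, and roughly 3 kb between the marker and the E. coli origin is uncharacterised, so the record does not state how the plasmid is maintained in mycobacteria. The depositor notes some backbone sequence differences from the reference that do not affect function.
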