Features (pLannotate 1.2.2; 4 found; start..end, strand, type, name):
    578..624     +  terminator     rrnB T1 terminator: transcription terminator T1 from the E. coli rrnB gene
    914..1288    +  CDS            BleoR: antibiotic-binding protein; Sh ble from Streptoalloteichus hindustanus; confers resistance to bleomycin, phleomycin, and Zeocin™
   1359..1376    +  CDS            GmR (fragment): gentamycin acetyltransferase; aacC1; confers resistance to gentamycin
   4356..4944    +  rep_origin     ori: high-copy-number ColE1/pMB1/pBR322/pUC origin of replication
>Addgene plasmid #158709 | pCR-Zeo | addgene full sequence | sequence record 320874 | Addgene NGS Result
CTAGACGGTGACCACAACGCGCCCGCTTTGATCGGGGACGTCTGCGGCCGACCATTTACGGGTCTTGTTG
TCGTTGGCGGTCATGGGCCGAACATACTCACCCGGATCGGAGGGCCGAGGACAAGGTCGAACGAGGGGCA
TGACCCGGTGCGGGGCTTCTTGCACTCGGCATAGGCGAGTGCTAAGAATAACGTTGGCACTCGCGACCGG
TGAGTGCTAGGTCGGGACGGTGAGGCCAGGCCCGTCGTCGCAGCGAGTGGCAGCGAGGACAACTTGAGCC
GTCCGTCGCGGGCACTGCGCCCGGCCAGCGTAAGTAGCGGGGTTGCCGTCACCCGGTGACCCCCGTTTCA
TCCCCGATCCGGAGGAATCACTTCGCAATGGCCAAGACAATTGCGGATCCAGCTGCAGAATTTGGCGCCA
GAGGCACTTCGAGGCTGATTTAGGCAAAAACGGGTCTAAGAACTTTAAATAATTTCTACTGTTGTAGATT
CCGTCTCCGGCCTCCAGTAGTATTCGGCGAAGCTTGTCTAAGAACTTTAAATAATTTCTACTGTTGTAGA
TATCGACTGCCAGGCATCAAATAAAACGAAAGGCTCAGTCGAAAGACTGGGCCTTTCGTTTTATGCCATC
ATGGCCGCGGGCTAGCTTATCACCAGCCCGTCATCGTCAACGCCTGATCCGCGGTGCGGACAGGCCGTGT
CGCGACCGGCCGTGCGGAATTAAGCCGGCCCGTACCCTGTGAATAGAGGTCCATAGGAATTCCGACCCGC
ACGACCAGCGTTAGCATGCTCAGTAAGTTGAGTGCATCAGGCTCAGCTCTGAATTGACAGCACACCGCCG
TCGAGGCAATCTTGAGCGGGGTGCACTCATCATAGTGCAGGAAAGAAGCTCTACATATTCAGGAGGATTC
ACCATGGCCAAGTTGACCAGTGCCGTTCCGGTGCTCACCGCGCGCGACGTCGCCGGAGCGGTCGAGTTCT
GGACCGACCGGCTCGGGTTCTCCCGGGACTTCGTGGAGGACGACTTCGCCGGTGTGGTCCGGGACGACGT
GACCCTGTTCATCAGCGCGGTCCAGGACCAGGTGGTGCCGGACAACACCCTGGCCTGGGTGTGGGTGCGC
GGCCTGGACGAGCTGTACGCCGAGTGGTCGGAGGTCGTGTCCACGAACTTCCGGGACGCCTCCGGGCCGG
CCATGACCGAGATCGGCGAGCAGCCGTGGGGGCGGGAGTTCGCCCTGCGCGACCCGGCCGGCAACTGCGT
GCACTTCGTGGCCGAGGAGCAGGACTGACCGACGCCGACCAACACCGCCGGTCCGACGCGGCCCGACGGG
TCCGAGGGGGGTCGACCTCGAAACTTGTCCAAGTACCGCCACCTAACATACGTTGCGTCGAGAGACGAAG
GCACCACGATTACCGGCGACGATGATCTATTGCCGGTCTACACCGACGCTGGGGTGATTGCGTTTGCTCC
GGGAACACCGATCGCTTCGTTCAAAATCGGCGGAAGATACCCCGTGCGTGCGGTGCTGAAGGACCGCAAA
GATGTTCCGTACGGCACCGAGGTCTGCAAGTACGGGATGAAATCCGGCGAGACCTGTGGGCCGGTCGTTG
TGGCTGCCAAGTACACGATCACCGCTCAGCTGCGCACCGTACATGGCGACTCAGGCGCGCCGCTGTACCG
CAAGAACCGCGACGGCACAGCCGATTTGATCGGCATCGCTTCGAGCGTTAACGAGGACAGTCGCACGACG
AAGTTCTTCTGGATCGCGCCCGTGCTGGAAGCACTCAACCTCGAAGCGTGTGGTTGCGGAGCCATCTAGC
AACCACACGAAACATGCGCAACGAACCGCGCAACGAACAACGCCTAGAACTGGCCCTAGATGAGCTGACT
CGTATCGTTGGTAAACCTAGTTTGACCAGCATGTTTTAACTACGTTCGGTGAGCTGTCAACGGGGCCTGT
AACGGCACAACGAACCGTGCAACGAGAGTGGCCACGGATGCCACCACAGGCACTACAACGGAGTTCGCCA
CGTACATCACCACAACCACCGATTCTGGCGGTGAGCTCCCCGATATTCAGCGGAAATGGCTTGGTATCGA
CCAAGATTCGTAGAACCCCGTCTCGTCTGGCTGGTATTCAAAACGGGCGCAACGAAACACGCAACGAGAC
AGGCATGGCCCAAACCAGAAAACTAGCGTCTACCAGGACTTTTACCTGTCCGACCCGTTGCAACGGAACC
CCCCACGGAACCCCCGCGACACCCGCTCCCCAATTGCGTTAGAACAGCGGTGGATTGTCGGCTTCGTTGT
GGGCCTTTTGAGCCGCTTCCTGTTCTGCCGCACGCTCTTTCCTCGCCCGATAGCCGAGTCGCTTAACGGT
GTCCAGATGCAGCCCTAAATGTTTGGCCGTTTGCGGCCAAGAGTGGCCCTCGTCGTCGTGATAGGCGCGG
ATGCGTTCGCGGCGTGCAGCCTGCTCGGCGAGCCACTCGCTGCGTTCCTGCGCCACGAGCCGGACGATGT
GGCGTTCGGATAGTCCGGTGATTCGAGCGCCTTCGGCGGCGGTCACGCGCCGCTTTTTGCGGACAGTCGG
CTGCCGGTTGTAGCCGTCGCTGTAGCCGTCGCTCATAGCAATGCCTCCATGGCTGACGCGGACTTTGCGC
GCCGCGCAACTGTGCTCGCCGCCGTGCGCGCTGCTGCGCCCTTCCGCGAGATGGCCGACTGGCGCGCACT
GAGTGTGGCCTCGTAGACCACGATCCCGTCCGCCCAAATGCGCGACTTGGTTGTGATCCAACGCCAAATG
CTGTTGGCGATGGCGCGGACCTCGCTGTCCGGTAGCGGTCCGGGACACACGTCGTTGCACGAGAATTCGG
CGTTTCGCGTGTGGCACTCGGCATAGATCGCGCGGCCGAGTCCGTCCACGTTCCGGGTCGGCAGGTAGAT
CCGCATGAGGGCGGGACGATAGGCCCACAACCTGACGGAATCGAACAGTGCGCAATTCCGCCCTAGCGGC
GTCGGAGCCGCTTTGTACGTGGTCTGCTGACGCCAGCGCGGCGGTGGCATGTTCGCGCCGAGCTCGGCCT
CGATGTGGCTGAGTGTGTAGAGATCTGAGTGGAGCCATTCCGTTTCCCAGGCGATGTGGCCGGGGTTTTT
GGTCATGAGGCCTGAGTAACTGCGGTCGCCGTCGACGGCGCGCCGAAGGCCTTCGGCGCACGCCGCCATG
TATGCGAGCGGCTTACGCCGCGCGTATTCGGTGCGTGGAACAGGGGCGTTGAGTGCCCACACTGCGTGTG
CGTGGCCGTTGGCGCGATTGCCCACGATCGCGTTGGGCAGCGGATGGGACCCCCGGGCGCTGAGCGCTCG
GAGCGCTGCGTCTGGATGGTCTACGTCCACGACCAGCAGGTTTGCCAGCGCTGTTGGGTTCGCCTCGATG
TACCGGCGGCCTAGGGCCGACGCGCGGCTTTGGCGGTAGATCCCCTCGAGCAGATCGTCGCTTGCCAGCG
GCCAGTACGGCAGCCAGAGCTGCTCAAATTCGTCGGCGACGTGGCTCACGCTTGGTAGTAGACCACGATT
AATCACCGGTGTATGGTCCGACACGAGCTCCAAGTCAGATATTTCGCTGAGGGGCCACCCCACAACTGCA
CACTCCCCCGCTCTCCCGTCGAGCCCTGGTGGTGGAACACCAGCGACAGCCGAGCACCCCCAACCACCTG
TACCAACCAGGAGGAACACATGCGTCGTTTCGAGGACGTTTCCGGGCCGCTGAGAGCCGCTGTGGCGGCC
GTACACGCCGCCTTAGACCCGTTAGACCCCATGCCGCCTGAATGCGCGGGTACGAGCCACACAGCGCCCG
AACTTACGGAGCTGGTGGGCTCACCTGGCTTTATGGCGTACGAATCGGCTGTGTGCGACCTGTTGGGCGA
GGTGAGGTACGCGCTACTCACGCTGGCAAGGGCGACAGAGCCGCCCCACCGAGCCCGCACGGCCGCGCGC
GGTGTCAACAACCGGGTGAGTCGTGCACACCAGCAGGTGTTCGAGGCTTGGCTCGAAGTGCAGGACATCG
TGGCGAACGCCGCCCGATGAGCCGCGCCTTACGCTGGCTGCCAGCCGTTCGCGGGCTGGTTGGTGCAGCG
CGTCGAGCGGTTAGAGGCCCTGCGGTGTTCCACCACCGCAGGGCCTCGCCCTTTTTAAGGCTGAATTTGC
TTGTCTCCGAATCCAACTGGCTTGTCCAAGGGTGTATCTACGCTTAATCCAAAGTTCAAACGAGGGGATT
ACACATGACTAACTTCGATAACGTTCTCGGCTCGATACTCGTTCCACTGAGCGTCAGACCCCGTAGAAAA
GATCAAAGGATCTTCTTGAGATCCTTTTTTTCTGCGCGTAATCTGCTGCTTGCAAACAAAAAAACCACCG
CTACCAGCGGTGGTTTGTTTGCCGGATCAAGAGCTACCAACTCTTTTTCCGAAGGTAACTGGCTTCAGCA
GAGCGCAGATACCAAATACTGTTCTTCTAGTGTAGCCGTAGTTAGGCCACCACTTCAAGAACTCTGTAGC
ACCGCCTACATACCTCGCTCTGCTAATCCTGTTACCAGTGGCTGCTGCCAGTGGCGATAAGTCGTGTCTT
ACCGGGTTGGACTCAAGACGATAGTTACCGGATAAGGCGCAGCGGTCGGGCTGAACGGGGGGTTCGTGCA
CACAGCCCAGCTTGGAGCGAACGACCTACACCGAACTGAGATACCTACAGCGTGAGCTATGAGAAAGCGC
CACGCTTCCCGAAGGGAGAAAGGCGGACAGGTATCCGGTAAGCGGCAGGGTCGGAACAGGAGAGCGCACG
AGGGAGCTTCCAGGGGGAAACGCCTGGTATCTTTATAGTCCTGTCGGGTTTCGCCACCTCTGACTTGAGC
GTCGATTTTTGTGATGCTCGTCAGGGGGGCGGAGCCTATGGAAAAACGCCAGCAACGCGGCCTTTTTACG
GTTCCTGGCCTTTTGCTGGCATTTTGCTCACATGTTCTTTCCTGCGTTATCCCCTGATTCTGTGGATAAC
CGTATTACCGCCTTTGAGTGAGCTGATACCGCTCGCCGCAGCCGAACGACCGAGCGCAGCGAGCGGCCCT
AGTTGGCAATGGGATTCACCTTTATGTTGATAAGAAATAAAAGAAAATGCCAATAGGATATCGGCATT
